Addgene plasmid #213763: pPB-MGT1-d2EGFP_CMV-mCherry
Purpose: Fluorescent reporter for genetic tracing of mesenchymal Glioblastoma cell-state.
Depositing lab: Gaetano Gargiulo. Depositing organization: Max-Delbrueck-Centrum fuer Molekulare Medizin (MDC). Publication: Logical design of synthetic cis-regulatory DNA for genetic tracing of cell identities and state changes. Company C, Schmitt MJ, Dramaretska Y, Serresi M, Kertalli S, Jiang B, Yin JA, Aguzzi A, Barozzi I, Gargiulo G. Nat Commun. 2024 Feb 5;15(1):897. doi: 10.1038/s41467-024-45069-6. PubMed 38316783.
Backbone
  Vector backbone: PiggyBac Gene Expression Vector
  Backbone manufacturer: VectorBuilder Inc.
  Backbone size w/o insert (bp): 6836
  Vector type: Synthetic Biology
  Selectable markers: mCherry
Growth in bacteria
  Bacterial resistance: Ampicillin, 100 μg/mL
  Growth temperature: 37°C
  Growth strain: NEB Stable
  Copy number: High Copy
Gene/Insert
  Gene/Insert name: MGT#1-d2EGFP
  Species: H. sapiens (human)
  Insert size (bp): 830
  Cloning method: Unknown
Terms and licenses: Academic/Nonprofit Terms; Industry Terms: Not Available to Industry
How to cite: pPB-MGT1-d2EGFP_CMV-mCherry was a gift from Gaetano Gargiulo (Addgene plasmid # 213763 ; http://n2t.net/addgene:213763 ; RRID:Addgene_213763)
