[The description below was written by a language model from this plasmid's Addgene catalogue record and pLannotate feature annotations shown in this document.]
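Description:
pPB-MGT1-d2EGFP_CMV-mCherry is a PiggyBac transposon-based reporter plasmid built on a commercial PiggyBac gene expression backbone and intended for stable genomic integration in mammalian cells, with the stated purpose of genetically tracing the mesenchymal glioblastoma cell state. It is propagated in E. coli at high copy from a ColE1/pUC-type origin under ampicillin selection (AmpR with its own promoter). The backbone also carries an f1 origin, T3 and T7 promoters, and remnants of a lac promoter/operator and lacZα region typical of a pBluescript-like cloning vector. The PiggyBac terminal repeats are not explicitly annotated in the feature table. A short baculovirus-derived FP25 fragment spanning the sequence origin is likely sequence flanking a transposon end, though the record does not confirm this.

The payload consists of two expression units in the same orientation. In the first, the region between the Gateway attB4 and attB1 sites, about 830 bp and unannotated, corresponds in position and size to the MGT#1 insert of human origin, a synthetic cis-regulatory element according to the associated publication title. It sits directly upstream of d2EGFP, which is flanked by attB1 and attB2 and followed by a rabbit β-globin polyadenylation signal. Because d2EGFP is destabilised by a mouse ornithine decarboxylase degron (half-life of roughly two hours), green fluorescence reports current rather than accumulated MGT#1 activity, allowing changes in cell state to be followed. The second unit uses the CMV enhancer and promoter to drive constitutive mCherry, terminated by a bGH poly(A) signal. No drug resistance gene for mammalian cells is present, so mCherry serves as the marker for identifying or sorting cells that carry the construct, regardless of reporter state.
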