Features (pLannotate 1.2.2; 22 found; start..end, strand, type, name):
    316..336     +  protein_bind   attB4: mutant version of attB; core recombination site for the Gateway® BP reaction BP Clonase™
   1166..1190    +  protein_bind   attB1: mutant version of attB; recombination site for the Gateway® BP reaction BP Clonase™
   1197..2042    +  CDS            d2EGFP: EGFP destabilized by fusion to residues 422-461 of mouse ornithine decarboxylase, giving an in vivo half-life of ~2 hours mammalian codon-optimized
   2043..2067    -  protein_bind   attB2: mutant version of attB; recombination site for the Gateway® BP reaction BP Clonase™
   2071..2139    +  CDS            HBB (fragment): HBB_PONPY - Experimental evidence at transcript level: Swiss-Prot protein existence level 2. Involved in oxygen transport from the lung to the various peripheral tissues. From Pongo pygmaeus (Bornean orangutan).
   2210..2265    +  polyA_signal   β-globin poly(A) signal: rabbit β-globin polyadenylation signal (Gil and Proudfoot, 1987)
   2620..2999    +  enhancer       CMV enhancer: human cytomegalovirus immediate early enhancer
   3000..3203    +  promoter       CMV promoter: human cytomegalovirus (CMV) immediate early promoter
   3236..3943    +  CDS            mCherry: mCherry is a basic (constitutively fluorescent) red fluorescent protein published in 2004, derived from Discosoma sp.. It is reported to be a very rapidly-maturing monomer with low acid sensitivity.
   3990..4214    +  polyA_signal   bGH poly(A) signal: bovine growth hormone polyadenylation signal
   4693..4711    -  promoter       T7 promoter: promoter for bacteriophage T7 RNA polymerase
   4714..4871    +  CDS            lacZα (fragment): LacZα fragment of β-galactosidase; lacZ fragment
   4876..5304    +  rep_origin     f1 ori (sequence partly withheld): f1 bacteriophage origin of replication; arrow indicates direction of (+) strand synthesis
   5357..5461    +  promoter       AmpR promoter: bla
   5462..6322    +  CDS            AmpR: β-lactamase; bla; confers resistance to ampicillin, carbenicillin, and related antibiotics
   6493..7081    +  rep_origin     ori: high-copy-number ColE1/pMB1/pBR322/pUC origin of replication
   7264..7356    +  CDS            lacI (fragment): lac repressor; lacI; The lac repressor binds to the lac operator to inhibit transcription in E. coli. This inhibition can be relieved by adding lactose or isopropyl-β-D-thiogalactopyranoside (IPTG).
   7369..7390    +  protein_bind   CAP binding site: CAP binding activates transcription in the presence of cAMP. E. coli catabolite activator protein
   7405..7435    +  promoter       lac promoter: promoter for the E. coli lac operon
   7443..7459    +  protein_bind   lac operator: The lac repressor binds to the lac operator to inhibit transcription in E. coli. This inhibition can be relieved by adding lactose or isopropyl-β-D-thiogalactopyranoside (IPTG). lac repressor encoded by lacI
   7504..7522    +  promoter       T3 promoter: promoter for bacteriophage T3 RNA polymerase
   7539..4       -  CDS            FP (fragment) (across the origin): FP25_NPVAC - Experimental evidence at protein level: Swiss-Prot protein existence level 1. From Autographa californica nuclear polyhedrosis virus (AcMNPV).
>Addgene plasmid #213763 | pPB-MGT1-d2EGFP_CMV-mCherry | addgene full sequence | sequence record 421747 | Addgene NGS Result
TTAACCCTAGAAAGATAGTCTGCGTAAAATTGACGCATGCATTCTTGAAATATTGCTCTCTCTTTCTAAA
TAGCGCGAATCCGTCGCTGTGCATTTAGGACATCTCAGTCGCCGCTTGGAGCTCCCGTGAGGCGTGCTTG
TCAATGCGGTAAGTGTCACTGATTTTGAACTATAACGACCGCGTGAGTCAAAATGACGCATGATTATCTT
TTACGTGACTTTTAAGATTTAACTCATACGATAATTATATTGTTATTTCATGTTCTACTTACGTGATAAC
TTATTATATATATATTTTCTTGTTATAGATATCATCAACTTTGTATAGAAAAGTTGATATTTATTTTTAG
GACCAGAAAGTTAAAGTGAATTGGATTTGATCCATTTTCTGAAAGGCTGGCAAGAATTCTTGACATTGCA
CAGGAATTTCCATGTCAGCATGTTCTCACATGTATGATCTAATTTAGGTGACACTTCCTGGCTCAGGAAG
TTGAATTTCATTAAGCCTTTGTGGTTTGGGGCTCTGCTGTGCTTTGACAGCTCTGATCTCCTCCCTTCCG
GCTGGGCTGTCTGGGGCGCTCTAAAATGAGTGTTGATTTAATGCACTGCCTTCGCACCCGTGCTGGTAGA
TTATTTTGGGGGGCGGGGGTTGAGGAAATGGCATGACTCAGAGTTTAAAAGCCCCAAATCTTAGCTGTGC
CTGTGTAGCTTTACCACATAACCCATTGATAACTTAGTTGTGCAACCATCACCACCATCTGTTTTCAGAA
CTCTTTTCATTTTGCGAAACTGAAACCCGTTAAGCACTGATTTCCCACTCTCCCTCCTCCCAGCCCATAG
CAAACCACCATCCCACCAGCACTTTCATTTCGCAAATGGCAAAACTGAAGCCGATATTGTGGTTGTGACT
TATCCCAAAGTAATATACACATAAACCTCTATGGATGAGGAAAAAGACAGAGGGAAACTAAAAATTCAAA
AGAACAAATTTGACTCACAGATTTGCTGACTCATAGTTTCGCTTTCGCTTTTGCTTTGGCCCCCGAGGGC
TCGGAGAGGTGCAAAGCGGTGACAGATCCGTGACTCAGCGTCCCCACCCCTGCTGGGGAAGGAGCCCCGC
CGGCCGCCGCGGCACCGCACAGCCACCCCTGTCCCCGGGACGCCTACAAGTTTGTACAAAAAAGCAGGCT
GCCACCATGGTGAGCAAGGGCGAGGAGCTGTTCACCGGGGTGGTGCCCATCCTGGTCGAGCTGGACGGCG
ACGTAAACGGCCACAAGTTCAGCGTGTCCGGCGAGGGCGAGGGCGATGCCACCTACGGCAAGCTGACCCT
GAAGTTCATCTGCACCACCGGCAAGCTGCCCGTGCCCTGGCCCACCCTCGTGACCACCCTGACCTACGGC
GTGCAGTGCTTCAGCCGCTACCCCGACCACATGAAGCAGCACGACTTCTTCAAGTCCGCCATGCCCGAAG
GCTACGTCCAGGAGCGCACCATCTTCTTCAAGGACGACGGCAACTACAAGACCCGCGCCGAGGTGAAGTT
CGAGGGCGACACCCTGGTGAACCGCATCGAGCTGAAGGGCATCGACTTCAAGGAGGACGGCAACATCCTG
GGGCACAAGCTGGAGTACAACTACAACAGCCACAACGTCTATATCATGGCCGACAAGCAGAAGAACGGCA
TCAAGGTGAACTTCAAGATCCGCCACAACATCGAGGACGGCAGCGTGCAGCTCGCCGACCACTACCAGCA
GAACACCCCCATCGGCGACGGCCCCGTGCTGCTGCCCGACAACCACTACCTGAGCACCCAGTCCGCCCTG
AGCAAAGACCCCAACGAGAAGCGCGATCACATGGTCCTGCTGGAGTTCGTGACCGCCGCCGGGATCACTC
TCGGCATGGACGAGCTGTACAAGAAGCTTAGCCATGGCTTCCCGCCGGAGGTGGAGGAGCAGGATGATGG
CACGCTGCCCATGTCTTGTGCCCAGGAGAGCGGGATGGACCGTCACCCTGCAGCCTGTGCTTCTGCTAGG
ATCAATGTGTAGACCCAGCTTTCTTGTACAAAGTGGTGATCCTCAGGTGCAGGCTGCCTATCAGAAGGTG
GTGGCTGGTGTGGCCAATGCCCTGGCTCACAAATACCACTGAGATCTTTTTCCCTCTGCCAAAAATTATG
GGGACATCATGAAGCCCCTTGAGCATCTGACTTCTGGCTAATAAAGGAAATTTATTTTCATTGCAATAGT
GTGTTGGAATTTTTTGTGTCTCTCACTCGGAAGGACATATGGGAGGGCAAATCATTTAAAACATCAGAAT
GAGTATTTGGTTTAGAGTTTGGCAACATATGCCCATATGCTGGCTGCCATGAACAAAGGTTGGCTATAAA
GAGGTCATCAGTATATGAAACAGCCCCCTGCTGTCCATTCCTTATTCCATAGAAAAGCCTTGACTTGAGG
TTAGATTTTTTTTATATTTTGTTTTGTGTTATTTTTTTCTTTAACATCCCTAAAATTTTCCTTACATGTT
TTACTAGCCAGATTTTTCCTCCTCTCCTGACTACTCCCAGTCATAGCTGTCCCTCTTCTCTTATGGAGAT
CCCTCGACCTGCAGCCCAAGCTTCGCGTTGACATTGATTATTGACTAGTTATTAATAGTAATCAATTACG
GGGTCATTAGTTCATAGCCCATATATGGAGTTCCGCGTTACATAACTTACGGTAAATGGCCCGCCTGGCT
GACCGCCCAACGACCCCCGCCCATTGACGTCAATAATGACGTATGTTCCCATAGTAACGCCAATAGGGAC
TTTCCATTGACGTCAATGGGTGGAGTATTTACGGTAAACTGCCCACTTGGCAGTACATCAAGTGTATCAT
ATGCCAAGTACGCCCCCTATTGACGTCAATGACGGTAAATGGCCCGCCTGGCATTATGCCCAGTACATGA
CCTTATGGGACTTTCCTACTTGGCAGTACATCTACGTATTAGTCATCGCTATTACCATGGTGATGCGGTT
TTGGCAGTACATCAATGGGCGTGGATAGCGGTTTGACTCACGGGGATTTCCAAGTCTCCACCCCATTGAC
GTCAATGGGAGTTTGTTTTGGCACCAAAATCAACGGGACTTTCCAAAATGTCGTAACAACTCCGCCCCAT
TGACGCAAATGGGCGGTAGGCGTGTACGGTGGGAGGTCTATATAAGCAGAGCTCTCTGGCTAACTAGAGA
ACCCACTGCGCCACCATGGTGAGCAAGGGCGAGGAGGATAACATGGCCATCATCAAGGAGTTCATGCGCT
TCAAGGTGCACATGGAGGGCTCCGTGAACGGCCACGAGTTCGAGATCGAGGGCGAGGGCGAGGGCCGCCC
CTACGAGGGCACCCAGACCGCCAAGCTGAAGGTGACCAAGGGTGGCCCCCTGCCCTTCGCCTGGGACATC
CTGTCCCCTCAGTTCATGTACGGCTCCAAGGCCTACGTGAAGCACCCCGCCGACATCCCCGACTACTTGA
AGCTGTCCTTCCCCGAGGGCTTCAAGTGGGAGCGCGTGATGAACTTCGAGGACGGCGGCGTGGTGACCGT
GACCCAGGACTCCTCCCTGCAGGACGGCGAGTTCATCTACAAGGTGAAGCTGCGCGGCACCAACTTCCCC
TCCGACGGCCCCGTAATGCAGAAGAAGACCATGGGCTGGGAGGCCTCCTCCGAGCGGATGTACCCCGAGG
ACGGCGCCCTGAAGGGCGAGATCAAGCAGAGGCTGAAGCTGAAGGACGGCGGCCACTACGACGCTGAGGT
CAAGACCACCTACAAGGCCAAGAAGCCCGTGCAGCTGCCCGGCGCCTACAACGTCAACATCAAGTTGGAC
ATCACCTCCCACAACGAGGACTACACCATCGTGGAACAGTACGAACGCGCCGAGGGCCGCCACTCCACCG
GCGGCATGGACGAGCTGTACAAGTAACTCGAGTCTAGAGGGCCCGTTTAAACCCGCTGATCAGCCTCGAC
TGTGCCTTCTAGTTGCCAGCCATCTGTTGTTTGCCCCTCCCCCGTGCCTTCCTTGACCCTGGAAGGTGCC
ACTCCCACTGTCCTTTCCTAATAAAATGAGGAAATTGCATCGCATTGTCTGAGTAGGTGTCATTCTATTC
TGGGGGGTGGGGTGGGGCAGGACAGCAAGGGGGAGGATTGGGAAGACAATAGCAGGCATGCTGGGGATGC
GGTGGGCTCTATGGCTCGAGTTAATTAACGAGAGCATAATATTGATATGTGCCAAAGTTGTTTCTGACTG
ACTAATAAGTATAATTTGTTTCTATTATGTATAGGTTAAGCTAATTACTTATTTTATAATACAACATGAC
TGTTTTTAAAGTACAAAATAAGTTTATTTTTGTAAAAGAGAGAATGTTTAAAAGTTTTGTTACTTTATAG
AAGAAATTTTGAGTTTTTGTTTTTTTTTAATAAATAAATAAACATAAATAAATTGTTTGTTGAATTTATT
ATTAGTATGTAAGTGTAAATATAATAAAACTTAATATCTATTCAAATTAATAAATAAACCTCGATATACA
GACCGATAAAACACATGCGTCAATTTTACGCATGATTATCTTTAACGTACGTCACAATATGATTATCTTT
CTAGGGTTAAATAATAGTTTCTAATTTTTTTATTATTCAGCCTGCTGTCGTGAATACCGAGCTCCAATTC
GCCCTATAGTGAGTCGTATTACAATTCACTGGCCGTCGTTTTACAACGTCGTGACTGGGAAAACCCTGGC
GTTACCCAACTTAATCGCCTTGCAGCACATCCCCCTTTCGCCAGCTGGCGTAATAGCGAAGAGGCCCGCA
CCGATCGCCCTTCCCAACAGTTGCGCAGCCTGAATGGCGAATGGG
[124 nt withheld, positions 4876-4999]
C
[91 nt withheld, positions 5001-5091]
A
[49 nt withheld, positions 5093-5141]
CCTTTGACGTTGGAGTCCACGTTCTTT
[37 nt withheld, positions 5169-5205]
ACCCTATCTCGGTCTATTCTTTTGATTTATAAGGGATTTTGCCGATTTCGGCCTATTGGTTAAAAAATGA
GCTGATTTAACAAAAATTTAACGCGAATTTTAACAAAATATTAACGCTTACAATTTAGGTGGCACTTTTC
GGGGAAATGTGCGCGGAACCCCTATTTGTTTATTTTTCTAAATACATTCAAATATGTATCCGCTCATGAG
ACAATAACCCTGATAAATGCTTCAATAATATTGAAAAAGGAAGAGTATGAGTATTCAACATTTCCGTGTC
GCCCTTATTCCCTTTTTTGCGGCATTTTGCCTTCCTGTTTTTGCTCACCCAGAAACGCTGGTGAAAGTAA
AAGATGCTGAAGATCAGTTGGGTGCACGAGTGGGTTACATCGAACTGGATCTCAACAGCGGTAAGATCCT
TGAGAGTTTTCGCCCCGAAGAACGTTTTCCAATGATGAGCACTTTTAAAGTTCTGCTATGTGGCGCGGTA
TTATCCCGTATTGACGCCGGGCAAGAGCAACTCGGTCGCCGCATACACTATTCTCAGAATGACTTGGTTG
AGTACTCACCAGTCACAGAAAAGCATCTTACGGATGGCATGACAGTAAGAGAATTATGCAGTGCTGCCAT
AACCATGAGTGATAACACTGCGGCCAACTTACTTCTGACAACGATCGGAGGACCGAAGGAGCTAACCGCT
TTTTTGCACAACATGGGGGATCATGTAACTCGCCTTGATCGTTGGGAACCGGAGCTGAATGAAGCCATAC
CAAACGACGAGCGTGACACCACGATGCCTGTAGCAATGGCAACAACGTTGCGCAAACTATTAACTGGCGA
ACTACTTACTCTAGCTTCCCGGCAACAATTAATAGACTGGATGGAGGCGGATAAAGTTGCAGGACCACTT
CTGCGCTCGGCCCTTCCGGCTGGCTGGTTTATTGCTGATAAATCTGGAGCCGGTGAGCGTGGGTCTCGCG
GTATCATTGCAGCACTGGGGCCAGATGGTAAGCCCTCCCGTATCGTAGTTATCTACACGACGGGGAGTCA
GGCAACTATGGATGAACGAAATAGACAGATCGCTGAGATAGGTGCCTCACTGATTAAGCATTGGTAACTG
TCAGACCAAGTTTACTCATATATACTTTAGATTGATTTAAAACTTCATTTTTAATTTAAAAGGATCTAGG
TGAAGATCCTTTTTGATAATCTCATGACCAAAATCCCTTAACGTGAGTTTTCGTTCCACTGAGCGTCAGA
CCCCGTAGAAAAGATCAAAGGATCTTCTTGAGATCCTTTTTTTCTGCGCGTAATCTGCTGCTTGCAAACA
AAAAAACCACCGCTACCAGCGGTGGTTTGTTTGCCGGATCAAGAGCTACCAACTCTTTTTCCGAAGGTAA
CTGGCTTCAGCAGAGCGCAGATACCAAATACTGTTCTTCTAGTGTAGCCGTAGTTAGGCCACCACTTCAA
GAACTCTGTAGCACCGCCTACATACCTCGCTCTGCTAATCCTGTTACCAGTGGCTGCTGCCAGTGGCGAT
AAGTCGTGTCTTACCGGGTTGGACTCAAGACGATAGTTACCGGATAAGGCGCAGCGGTCGGGCTGAACGG
GGGGTTCGTGCACACAGCCCAGCTTGGAGCGAACGACCTACACCGAACTGAGATACCTACAGCGTGAGCT
ATGAGAAAGCGCCACGCTTCCCGAAGGGAGAAAGGCGGACAGGTATCCGGTAAGCGGCAGGGTCGGAACA
GGAGAGCGCACGAGGGAGCTTCCAGGGGGAAACGCCTGGTATCTTTATAGTCCTGTCGGGTTTCGCCACC
TCTGACTTGAGCGTCGATTTTTGTGATGCTCGTCAGGGGGGCGGAGCCTATGGAAAAACGCCAGCAACGC
GGCCTTTTTACGGTTCCTGGCCTTTTGCTGGCCTTTTGCTCACATGTTCTTTCCTGCGTTATCCCCTGAT
TCTGTGGATAACCGTATTACCGCCTTTGAGTGAGCTGATACCGCTCGCCGCAGCCGAACGACCGAGCGCA
GCGAGTCAGTGAGCGAGGAAGCGGAAGAGCGCCCAATACGCAAACCGCCTCTCCCCGCGCGTTGGCCGAT
TCATTAATGCAGCTGGCACGACAGGTTTCCCGACTGGAAAGCGGGCAGTGAGCGCAACGCAATTAATGTG
AGTTAGCTCACTCATTAGGCACCCCAGGCTTTACACTTTATGCTTCCGGCTCGTATGTTGTGTGGAATTG
TGAGCGGATAACAATTTCACACAGGAAACAGCTATGACCATGATTACGCCAAGCTCGAAATTAACCCTCA
CTAAAGGGAACAAAAGCTGGTACCTCGCGCGACTTGGTTTGCCATTCTTTAGCGCGCGTCGCGTCACACA
GCTTGGCCACAATGTGGTTTTTGTCAAACGAAGATTCTATGACGTGTTTAAAGTTTAGGTCGAGTAAAGC
GCAAATCTTTT
