>Addgene plasmid #213763 | pPB-MGT1-d2EGFP_CMV-mCherry | depositor partial sequence | sequence record 416874 | MGT#1
ATATTTATTTTTAGGACCAGAAAGTTAAAGTGAATTGGATTTGATCCATTTTCTGAAAGGCTGGCAAGAA
TTCTTGACATTGCACAGGAATTTCCATGTCAGCATGTTCTCACATGTATGATCTAATTTAGGTGACACTT
CCTGGCTCAGGAAGTTGAATTTCATTAAGCCTTTGTGGTTTGGGGCTCTGCTGTGCTTTGACAGCTCTGA
TCTCCTCCCTTCCGGCTGGGCTGTCTGGGGCGCTCTAAAATGAGTGTTGATTTAATGCACTGCCTTCGCA
CCCGTGCTGGTAGATTATTTTGGGGGGCGGGGGTTGAGGAAATGGCATGACTCAGAGTTTAAAAGCCCCA
AATCTTAGCTGTGCCTGTGTAGCTTTACCACATAACCCATTGATAACTTAGTTGTGCAACCATCACCACC
ATCTGTTTTCAGAACTCTTTTCATTTTGCGAAACTGAAACCCGTTAAGCACTGATTTCCCACTCTCCCTC
CTCCCAGCCCATAGCAAACCACCATCCCACCAGCACTTTCATTTCGCAAATGGCAAAACTGAAGCCGATA
TTGTGGTTGTGACTTATCCCAAAGTAATATACACATAAACCTCTATGGATGAGGAAAAAGACAGAGGGAA
ACTAAAAATTCAAAAGAACAAATTTGACTCACAGATTTGCTGACTCATAGTTTCGCTTTCGCTTTTGCTT
TGGCCCCCGAGGGCTCGGAGAGGTGCAAAGCGGTGACAGATCCGTGACTCAGCGTCCCCACCCCTGCTGG
GGAAGGAGCCCCGCCGGCCGCCGCGGCACCGCACAGCCACCCCTGTCCCCGGGACGCCTA
